>Addgene plasmid #41128 | pOPINRSF | depositor full sequence | sequence record 54712 | pOPINRSF sequence 3950 bps
GGGGAATTGTGAGCGGATAACAATTCCCCTGTAGAAATAATTTTGTTTAACTTTAATAAGGAGATATACC
ATGGCACACCATCACCACCATCACAGCAGCGGTCTGGAAGTTCTGTTTCAGGGTACCGTCGACCCGACTG
GAAAGCGGGCAGTGAGCGCAACGCAATTAATGTGAGTTAGCTCACTCATTAGGCACCCCAGGCTTTACAC
TTTATGCTTCCGGCTCGTATGTTGTGTGGAATTGTGAGCGGATAACAATTTCACACAGGAAACAGCTATG
ACCATGATTACGGATTCACTGGCCGTCGTTTTACAACGTCGTGACTGGGAAAACCCTGGCGTTACCCAAC
TTAATCGCCTTGCAGCACATCCCCCTTTCGCCAGCTGGCGTAATAGCGAAGAGGCCCGCACCGATCGCCC
TTCCCAACAGTTGCGCAGCCTGAATGGCGAATGGCGCCAAGCTTTCTAGACCAGCTCGAGTCTGGTAAAG
AAACCGCTGCTGCGAAATTTGAACGCCAGCACATGGACTCGTCTACTAGCGCAGCTTAATTAACCTAGGC
TGCTGCCACCGCTGAGCAATAACTAGCATAACCCCTTGGGGCCTCTAAACGGGTCTTGAGGGGTTTTTTG
CTGAAACCTCAGGCATTTGAGAAGCACACGGTCACACTGCTTCCGGTAGTCAATAAACCGGTAAACCAGC
AATAGACATAAGCGGCTATTTAACGACCCTGCCCTGAACCGACGACAAGCTGACGACCGGGTCTCCGCAA
GTGGCACTTTTCGGGGAAATGTGCGCGGAACCCCTATTTGTTTATTTTTCTAAATACATTCAAATATGTA
TCCGCTCATGAATTAATTCTTAGAAAAACTCATCGAGCATCAAATGAAACTGCAATTTATTCATATCAGG
ATTATCAATACCATATTTTTGAAAAAGCCGTTTCTGTAATGAAGGAGAAAACTCACCGAGGCAGTTCCAT
AGGATGGCAAGATCCTGGTATCGGTCTGCGATTCCGACTCGTCCAACATCAATACAACCTATTAATTTCC
CCTCGTCAAAAATAAGGTTATCAAGTGAGAAATCACCATGAGTGACGACTGAATCCGGTGAGAATGGCAA
AAGTTTATGCATTTCTTTCCAGACTTGTTCAACAGGCCAGCCATTACGCTCGTCATCAAAATCACTCGCA
TCAACCAAACCGTTATTCATTCGTGATTGCGCCTGAGCGAGACGAAATACGCGGTCGCTGTTAAAAGGAC
AATTACAAACAGGAATCGAATGCAACCGGCGCAGGAACACTGCCAGCGCATCAACAATATTTTCACCTGA
ATCAGGATATTCTTCTAATACCTGGAATGCTGTTTTCCCGGGGATCGCAGTGGTGAGTAACCATGCATCA
TCAGGAGTACGGATAAAATGCTTGATGGTCGGAAGAGGCATAAATTCCGTCAGCCAGTTTAGTCTGACCA
TCTCATCTGTAACATCATTGGCAACGCTACCTTTGCCATGTTTCAGAAACAACTCTGGCGCATCGGGCTT
CCCATACAATCGATAGATTGTCGCACCTGATTGCCCGACATTATCGCGAGCCCATTTATACCCATATAAA
TCAGCATCCATGTTGGAATTTAATCGCGGCCTAGAGCAAGACGTTTCCCGTTGAATATGGCTCATACTCT
TCCTTTTTCAATATTATTGAAGCATTTATCAGGGTTATTGTCTCATGAGCGGATACATATTTGAATGTAT
TTAGAAAAATAAACAAATAGGCATGCAGCGCTCTTCCGCTTCCTCGCTCACTGACTCGCTACGCTCGGTC
GTTCGACTGCGGCGAGCGGTGTCAGCTCACTCAAAAGCGGTAATACGGTTATCCACAGAATCAGGGGATA
AAGCCGGAAAGAACATGTGAGCAAAAAGCAAAGCACCGGAAGAAGCCAACGCCGCAGGCGTTTTTCCATA
GGCTCCGCCCCCCTGACGAGCATCACAAAAATCGACGCTCAAGCCAGAGGTGGCGAAACCCGACAGGACT
ATAAAGATACCAGGCGTTTCCCCCTGGAAGCTCCCTCGTGCGCTCTCCTGTTCCGACCCTGCCGCTTACC
GGATACCTGTCCGCCTTTCTCCCTTCGGGAAGCGTGGCGCTTTCTCATAGCTCACGCTGTTGGTATCTCA
GTTCGGTGTAGGTCGTTCGCTCCAAGCTGGGCTGTGTGCACGAACCCCCCGTTCAGCCCGACCGCTGCGC
CTTATCCGGTAACTATCGTCTTGAGTCCAACCCGGTAAGACACGACTTATCGCCACTGGCAGCAGCCATT
GGTAACTGATTTAGAGGACTTTGTCTTGAAGTTATGCACCTGTTAAGGCTAAACTGAAAGAACAGATTTT
GGTGAGTGCGGTCCTCCAACCCACTTACCTTGGTTCAAAGAGTTGGTAGCTCAGCGAACCTTGAGAAAAC
CACCGTTGGTAGCGGTGGTTTTTCTTTATTTATGAGATGATGAATCAATCGGTCTATCAAGTCAACGAAC
AGCTATTCCGTTACTCTAGATTTCAGTGCAATTTATCTCTTCAAATGTAGCACCTGAAGTCAGCCCCATA
CGATATAAGTTGTAATTCTCATGTTAGTCATGCCCCGCGCCCACCGGAAGGAGCTGACTGGGTTGAAGGC
TCTCAAGGGCATCGGTCGAGATCCCGGTGCCTAATGAGTGAGCTAACTTACATTAATTGCGTTGCGCTCA
CTGCCCGCTTTCCAGTCGGGAAACCTGTCGTGCCAGCTGCATTAATGAATCGGCCAACGCGCGGGGAGAG
GCGGTTTGCGTATTGGGCGCCAGGGTGGTTTTTCTTTTCACCAGTGAGACGGGCAACAGCTGATTGCCCT
TCACCGCCTGGCCCTGAGAGAGTTGCAGCAAGCGGTCCACGCTGGTTTGCCCCAGCAGGCGAAAATCCTG
TTTGATGGTGGTTAACGGCGGGATATAACATGAGCTGTCTTCGGTATCGTCGTATCCCACTACCGAGATG
TCCGCACCAACGCGCAGCCCGGACTCGGTAATGGCGCGCATTGCGCCCAGCGCCATCTGATCGTTGGCAA
CCAGCATCGCAGTGGGAACGATGCCCTCATTCAGCATTTGCATGGTTTGTTGAAAACCGGACATGGCACT
CCAGTCGCCTTCCCGTTCCGCTATCGGCTGAATTTGATTGCGAGTGAGATATTTATGCCAGCCAGCCAGA
CGCAGACGCGCCGAGACAGAACTTAATGGGCCCGCTAACAGCGCGATTTGCTGGTGACCCAATGCGACCA
GATGCTCCACGCCCAGTCGCGTACCGTCTTCATGGGAGAAAATAATACTGTTGATGGGTGTCTGGTCAGA
GACATCAAGAAATAACGCCGGAACATTAGTGCAGGCAGCTTCCACAGCAATGGCATCCTGGTCATCCAGC
GGATAGTTAATGATCAGCCCACTGACGCGTTGCGCGAGAAGATTGTGCACCGCCGCTTTACAGGCTTCGA
CGCCGCTTCGTTCTACCATCGACACCACCACGCTGGCACCCAGTTGATCGGCGCGAGATTTAATCGCCGC
GACAATTTGCGACGGCGCGTGCAGGGCCAGACTGGAGGTGGCAACGCCAATCAGCAACGACTGTTTGCCC
GCCAGTTGTTGTGCCACGCGGTTGGGAATGTAATTCAGCTCCGCCATCGCCGCTTCCACTTTTTCCCGCG
TTTTCGCAGAAACGTGGCTGGCCTGGTTCACCACGCGGGAAACGGTCTGATAAGAGACACCGGCATACTC
TGCGACATCGTATAACGTTACTGGTTTCACATTCACCACCCTGAATTGACTCTCTTCCGGGCGCTATCAT
GCCATACCGCGAAAGGTTTTGCGCCATTCGATGGTGTCCGGGATCTCGACGCTCTCCCTTATGCGACTCC
TGCATTAGGAAATTAATACGACTCACTATA
Features (pLannotate 1.2.2; 19 found; start..end, strand, type, name):
      3..27      +  protein_bind   lac operator: The lac repressor binds to the lac operator to inhibit transcription in E. coli. This inhibition can be relieved by adding lactose or isopropyl-β-D-thiogalactopyranoside (IPTG). lac repressor encoded by lacI
     42..64      +  RBS            RBS: efficient ribosome binding site from bacteriophage T7 gene 10 (Olins and Rangwala, 1989)
    168..189     +  protein_bind   CAP binding site: CAP binding activates transcription in the presence of cAMP. E. coli catabolite activator protein
    204..234     +  promoter       lac promoter: promoter for the E. coli lac operon
    242..258     +  protein_bind   lac operator: The lac repressor binds to the lac operator to inhibit transcription in E. coli. This inhibition can be relieved by adding lactose or isopropyl-β-D-thiogalactopyranoside (IPTG). lac repressor encoded by lacI
    278..451     +  CDS            lacZα: LacZα fragment of β-galactosidase; lacZ fragment
    487..528     +  CDS            S-Tag (fragment): affinity and epitope tag derived from pancreatic ribonuclease A
    558..575     +  CDS            SET1 (fragment): solubility-enhancement tag derived from T7 phage gene 10B
    583..630     +  terminator     T7 terminator: transcription terminator for bacteriophage T7 RNA polymerase
    794..851     +  promoter       AmpR promoter (fragment): bla
    860..1675    -  CDS            KanR: aminoglycoside phosphotransferase; aph(3')-Ia; confers resistance to kanamycin in bacteria or G418 (Geneticin®) in eukaryotes
   1676..1767    -  promoter       AmpR promoter: bla
   1783..2532    -  rep_origin     RSF ori: Plasmids containing the RSF 1030 origin of replication can be propagated in E. coli cells that contain additional plasmids with compatible origins.
   2615..2679    -  CDS            TcR (fragment): tetracycline efflux protein; tet; confers resistance to tetracycline
   2694..2715    -  protein_bind   CAP binding site: CAP binding activates transcription in the presence of cAMP. E. coli catabolite activator protein
   2728..3810    -  CDS            lacI: lac repressor; lacI; The lac repressor binds to the lac operator to inhibit transcription in E. coli. This inhibition can be relieved by adding lactose or isopropyl-β-D-thiogalactopyranoside (IPTG).
   3811..3888    -  promoter       lacI promoter: lacI
   3896..3931    -  CDS            TcR (fragment): tetracycline efflux protein; tet; confers resistance to tetracycline
   3934..2       +  promoter       T7 promoter (across the origin): promoter for bacteriophage T7 RNA polymerase
