[The description below was written by a language model from this plasmid's Addgene catalogue record and pLannotate feature annotations shown in this document.]
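Description:
pOPINRSF is an empty bacterial expression backbone of 3,950 bp, recorded as derived from the Merck Duet-series vector listed as pRSRDuet-1. It replicates in E. coli from the RSF 1030 origin, which is compatible with other common origin types, so the plasmid can coexist in a cell with other plasmids. This makes such vectors suitable for co-expressing several proteins from separate plasmids, although the record itself states no purpose beyond "empty backbone". Selection is by kanamycin, through an aminoglycoside phosphotransferase gene driven by a bla-type promoter. Copy number is listed as unknown.

The expression region consists of a T7 promoter (spanning the sequence origin) followed immediately by a lac operator and the efficient ribosome binding site from T7 gene 10, and it is closed downstream by a T7 terminator. A plasmid-borne lacI gene with its own promoter supplies lac repressor, so transcription depends on T7 RNA polymerase in the host and is held off until relieved by IPTG or lactose. Between the RBS and the terminator lies a lac promoter/operator unit with a CAP binding site driving a lacZα fragment. This arrangement is typical of a stuffer that a cloned insert replaces, allowing blue/white screening for recombinants, though the record does not describe the cloning method. A partial S-Tag match lies between lacZα and the terminator and probably remains from the parental vector. Short hits to SET1 and to the tetracycline resistance gene are most likely backbone remnants or annotation artefacts rather than functional elements. The table annotates no fusion tag between the RBS and the lacZα cassette, so the tag configuration given to an inserted gene cannot be determined from this record.
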