Addgene plasmid #41128: pOPINRSF
Purpose: (Empty Backbone)
Depositing lab: Ray Owens. Depositing organization: University of Oxford.
Backbone
  Vector backbone: pRSRDuet-1
  Backbone manufacturer: Merck
  Vector type: Bacterial Expression
Growth in bacteria
  Bacterial resistance: Kanamycin, 50 μg/mL
  Growth temperature: 37°C
  Growth strain: DH5alpha
  Copy number: Unknown
Terms and licenses: Academic/Nonprofit Terms; Industry Terms: Not Available to Industry
How to cite: pOPINRSF was a gift from Ray Owens (Addgene plasmid # 41128 ; http://n2t.net/addgene:41128 ; RRID:Addgene_41128)
