>Addgene plasmid #41128 | pOPINRSF | addgene partial sequence | sequence record 61639 | T7 5'-TAATACGACTCACTATAGGG-3'
TTTTGTTTAACTTTAATAAGGAGATATACCATGGCACACCATCACCACCATCACAGCAGCGGTCTGGAAG
TTCTGTTTCAGGGTACCGTCGACCCGACTGGAAAGCGGGCAGTGAGCGCAACGCAATTAATGTGAGTTAG
CTCACTCATTAGGCACCCCAGGCTTTACACTTTATGCTTCCGGCTCGTATGTTGTGTGGAATTGTGAGCG
GATAACAATTTCACACAGGAAACAGCTATGACCATGATTACGGATTCACTGGCCGTCGTTTTACAACGTC
GTGACTGGGAAAACCCTGGCGTTACCCAACTTAATCGCCTTGCAGCACATCCCCCTTTCGCCAGCTGGCG
TAATAGCGAAGAGGCCCGCACCGATCGCCCTTCCCAACAGTTGCGCAGCCTGAATGGCGAATGGCGCCAA
GCTTTCTAGACCAGCTCGAGTCTGGTAAAGAAACCGCTGCTGCGAAATTTGAACGCCAGCACATGGACTC
GTCTACTAGCGCAGCTTAATTAACCTAGGCTGCTGCCACCGCTGAGCAATAACTAGCATAACCCCTTGGG
GCCTCTAAACGGGTCTTGAGGGGTTTTTTGCTGAAACCTCAGGCATTTGAGAAGCACACGGTCACACTGC
TTCCGGTAGTCAATAAACCGGTAAACCAGCAATAGACATAAGCGGCTATTTAACGACCCTGCCCTGAACC
GACGACAAGCTGACGACCGGGTCTCCGCAAGTGGCACTTTTCGGGGAAATGTGCGCGGAACCCCTATT
